>Addgene plasmid #134638 | px330-UFSP2 sgRNA1 | addgene full sequence | sequence record 263686 | Addgene NGS Result
GAGGGCCTATTTCCCATGATTCCTTCATATTTGCATATACGATACAAGGCTGTTAGAGAGATAATTGGAA
TTAATTTGACTGTAAACACAAAGATATTAGTACAAAATACGTGACGTAGAAAGTAATAATTTCTTGGGTA
GTTTGCAGTTTTAAAATTATGTTTTAAAATGGACTATCATATGCTTACCGTAACTTGAAAGTATTTCGAT
TTCTTGGCTTTATATATCTTGTGGAAAGGACGAAACACCGAGTGACATAAACACCATTCCGTTTTAGAGC
TAGAAATAGCAAGTTAAAATAAGGCTAGTCCGTTATCAACTTGAAAAAGTGGCACCGAGTCGGTGCTTTT
TTGTTTTAGAGCTAGAAATAGCAAGTTAAAATAAGGCTAGTCCGTTTTTAGCGCGTGCGCCAATTCTGCA
GACAAATGGCTCTAGAGGTACCCGTTACATAACTTACGGTAAATGGCCCGCCTGGCTGACCGCCCAACGA
CCCCCGCCCATTGACGTCAATAGTAACGCCAATAGGGACTTTCCATTGACGTCAATGGGTGGAGTATTTA
CGGTAAACTGCCCACTTGGCAGTACATCAAGTGTATCATATGCCAAGTACGCCCCCTATTGACGTCAATG
ACGGTAAATGGCCCGCCTGGCATTGTGCCCAGTACATGACCTTATGGGACTTTCCTACTTGGCAGTACAT
CTACGTATTAGTCATCGCTATTACCATGGTCGAGGTGAGCCCCACGTTCTGCTTCACTCTCCCCATCTCC
CCCCCCTCCCCACCCCCAATTTTGTATTTATTTATTTTTTAATTATTTTGTGCAGCGATGGGGGCGGGGG
GGGGGGGGGGGCGCGCGCCAGGCGGGGCGGGGCGGGGCGAGGGGCGGGGCGGGGCGAGGCGGAGAGGTGC
GGCGGCAGCCAATCAGAGCGGCGCGCTCCGAAAGTTTCCTTTTATGGCGAGGCGGCGGCGGCGGCGGCCC
TATAAAAAGCGAAGCGCGCGGCGGGCGGGAGTCGCTGCGCGCTGCCTTCGCCCCGTGCCCCGCTCCGCCG
CCGCCTCGCGCCGCCCGCCCCGGCTCTGACTGACCGCGTTACTCCCACAGGTGAGCGGGCGGGACGGCCC
TTCTCCTCCGGGCTGTAATTAGCTGAGCAAGAGGTAAGGGTTTAAGGGATGGTTGGTTGGTGGGGTATTA
ATGTTTAATTACCTGGAGCACCTGCCTGAAATCACTTTTTTTCAGGTTGGACCGGTGCCACCATGGACTA
TAAGGACCACGACGGAGACTACAAGGATCATGATATTGATTACAAAGACGATGACGATAAGATGGCCCCA
AAGAAGAAGCGGAAGGTCGGTATCCACGGAGTCCCAGCAGCCGACAAGAAGTACAGCATCGGCCTGGCCA
TCGGCACCAACTCTGTGGGCTGGGCCGTGATCACCGACGAGTACAAGGTGCCCAGCAAGAAATTCAAGGT
GCTGGGCAACACCGACCGGCACAGCATCAAGAAGAACCTGATCGGAGCCCTGCTGTTCGACAGCGGCGAA
ACAGCCGAGGCCACCCGGCTGAAGAGAACCGCCAGAAGAAGATACACCAGACGGAAGAACCGGATCTGCT
ATCTGCAAGAGATCTTCAGCAACGAGATGGCCAAGGTGGACGACAGCTTCTTCCACAGACTGGAAGAGTC
CTTCCTGGTGGAAGAGGATAAGAAGCACGAGCGGCACCCCATCTTCGGCAACATCGTGGACGAGGTGGCC
TACCACGAGAAGTACCCCACCATCTACCACCTGAGAAAGAAACTGGTGGACAGCACCGACAAGGCCGACC
TGCGGCTGATCTATCTGGCCCTGGCCCACATGATCAAGTTCCGGGGCCACTTCCTGATCGAGGGCGACCT
GAACCCCGACAACAGCGACGTGGACAAGCTGTTCATCCAGCTGGTGCAGACCTACAACCAGCTGTTCGAG
GAAAACCCCATCAACGCCAGCGGCGTGGACGCCAAGGCCATCCTGTCTGCCAGACTGAGCAAGAGCAGAC
GGCTGGAAAATCTGATCGCCCAGCTGCCCGGCGAGAAGAAGAATGGCCTGTTCGGAAACCTGATTGCCCT
GAGCCTGGGCCTGACCCCCAACTTCAAGAGCAACTTCGACCTGGCCGAGGATGCCAAACTGCAGCTGAGC
AAGGACACCTACGACGACGACCTGGACAACCTGCTGGCCCAGATCGGCGACCAGTACGCCGACCTGTTTC
TGGCCGCCAAGAACCTGTCCGACGCCATCCTGCTGAGCGACATCCTGAGAGTGAACACCGAGATCACCAA
GGCCCCCCTGAGCGCCTCTATGATCAAGAGATACGACGAGCACCACCAGGACCTGACCCTGCTGAAAGCT
CTCGTGCGGCAGCAGCTGCCTGAGAAGTACAAAGAGATTTTCTTCGACCAGAGCAAGAACGGCTACGCCG
GCTACATTGACGGCGGAGCCAGCCAGGAAGAGTTCTACAAGTTCATCAAGCCCATCCTGGAAAAGATGGA
CGGCACCGAGGAACTGCTCGTGAAGCTGAACAGAGAGGACCTGCTGCGGAAGCAGCGGACCTTCGACAAC
GGCAGCATCCCCCACCAGATCCACCTGGGAGAGCTGCACGCCATTCTGCGGCGGCAGGAAGATTTTTACC
CATTCCTGAAGGACAACCGGGAAAAGATCGAGAAGATCCTGACCTTCCGCATCCCCTACTACGTGGGCCC
TCTGGCCAGGGGAAACAGCAGATTCGCCTGGATGACCAGAAAGAGCGAGGAAACCATCACCCCCTGGAAC
TTCGAGGAAGTGGTGGACAAGGGCGCTTCCGCCCAGAGCTTCATCGAGCGGATGACCAACTTCGATAAGA
ACCTGCCCAACGAGAAGGTGCTGCCCAAGCACAGCCTGCTGTACGAGTACTTCACCGTGTATAACGAGCT
GACCAAAGTGAAATACGTGACCGAGGGAATGAGAAAGCCCGCCTTCCTGAGCGGCGAGCAGAAAAAGGCC
ATCGTGGACCTGCTGTTCAAGACCAACCGGAAAGTGACCGTGAAGCAGCTGAAAGAGGACTACTTCAAGA
AAATCGAGTGCTTCGACTCCGTGGAAATCTCCGGCGTGGAAGATCGGTTCAACGCCTCCCTGGGCACATA
CCACGATCTGCTGAAAATTATCAAGGACAAGGACTTCCTGGACAATGAGGAAAACGAGGACATTCTGGAA
GATATCGTGCTGACCCTGACACTGTTTGAGGACAGAGAGATGATCGAGGAACGGCTGAAAACCTATGCCC
ACCTGTTCGACGACAAAGTGATGAAGCAGCTGAAGCGGCGGAGATACACCGGCTGGGGCAGGCTGAGCCG
GAAGCTGATCAACGGCATCCGGGACAAGCAGTCCGGCAAGACAATCCTGGATTTCCTGAAGTCCGACGGC
TTCGCCAACAGAAACTTCATGCAGCTGATCCACGACGACAGCCTGACCTTTAAAGAGGACATCCAGAAAG
CCCAGGTGTCCGGCCAGGGCGATAGCCTGCACGAGCACATTGCCAATCTGGCCGGCAGCCCCGCCATTAA
GAAGGGCATCCTGCAGACAGTGAAGGTGGTGGACGAGCTCGTGAAAGTGATGGGCCGGCACAAGCCCGAG
AACATCGTGATCGAAATGGCCAGAGAGAACCAGACCACCCAGAAGGGACAGAAGAACAGCCGCGAGAGAA
TGAAGCGGATCGAAGAGGGCATCAAAGAGCTGGGCAGCCAGATCCTGAAAGAACACCCCGTGGAAAACAC
CCAGCTGCAGAACGAGAAGCTGTACCTGTACTACCTGCAGAATGGGCGGGATATGTACGTGGACCAGGAA
CTGGACATCAACCGGCTGTCCGACTACGATGTGGACCATATCGTGCCTCAGAGCTTTCTGAAGGACGACT
CCATCGACAACAAGGTGCTGACCAGAAGCGACAAGAACCGGGGCAAGAGCGACAACGTGCCCTCCGAAGA
GGTCGTGAAGAAGATGAAGAACTACTGGCGGCAGCTGCTGAACGCCAAGCTGATTACCCAGAGAAAGTTC
GACAATCTGACCAAGGCCGAGAGAGGCGGCCTGAGCGAACTGGATAAGGCCGGCTTCATCAAGAGACAGC
TGGTGGAAACCCGGCAGATCACAAAGCACGTGGCACAGATCCTGGACTCCCGGATGAACACTAAGTACGA
CGAGAATGACAAGCTGATCCGGGAAGTGAAAGTGATCACCCTGAAGTCCAAGCTGGTGTCCGATTTCCGG
AAGGATTTCCAGTTTTACAAAGTGCGCGAGATCAACAACTACCACCACGCCCACGACGCCTACCTGAACG
CCGTCGTGGGAACCGCCCTGATCAAAAAGTACCCTAAGCTGGAAAGCGAGTTCGTGTACGGCGACTACAA
GGTGTACGACGTGCGGAAGATGATCGCCAAGAGCGAGCAGGAAATCGGCAAGGCTACCGCCAAGTACTTC
TTCTACAGCAACATCATGAACTTTTTCAAGACCGAGATTACCCTGGCCAACGGCGAGATCCGGAAGCGGC
CTCTGATCGAGACAAACGGCGAAACCGGGGAGATCGTGTGGGATAAGGGCCGGGATTTTGCCACCGTGCG
GAAAGTGCTGAGCATGCCCCAAGTGAATATCGTGAAAAAGACCGAGGTGCAGACAGGCGGCTTCAGCAAA
GAGTCTATCCTGCCCAAGAGGAACAGCGATAAGCTGATCGCCAGAAAGAAGGACTGGGACCCTAAGAAGT
ACGGCGGCTTCGACAGCCCCACCGTGGCCTATTCTGTGCTGGTGGTGGCCAAAGTGGAAAAGGGCAAGTC
CAAGAAACTGAAGAGTGTGAAAGAGCTGCTGGGGATCACCATCATGGAAAGAAGCAGCTTCGAGAAGAAT
CCCATCGACTTTCTGGAAGCCAAGGGCTACAAAGAAGTGAAAAAGGACCTGATCATCAAGCTGCCTAAGT
ACTCCCTGTTCGAGCTGGAAAACGGCCGGAAGAGAATGCTGGCCTCTGCCGGCGAACTGCAGAAGGGAAA
CGAACTGGCCCTGCCCTCCAAATATGTGAACTTCCTGTACCTGGCCAGCCACTATGAGAAGCTGAAGGGC
TCCCCCGAGGATAATGAGCAGAAACAGCTGTTTGTGGAACAGCACAAGCACTACCTGGACGAGATCATCG
AGCAGATCAGCGAGTTCTCCAAGAGAGTGATCCTGGCCGACGCTAATCTGGACAAAGTGCTGTCCGCCTA
CAACAAGCACCGGGATAAGCCCATCAGAGAGCAGGCCGAGAATATCATCCACCTGTTTACCCTGACCAAT
CTGGGAGCCCCTGCCGCCTTCAAGTACTTTGACACCACCATCGACCGGAAGAGGTACACCAGCACCAAAG
AGGTGCTGGACGCCACCCTGATCCACCAGAGCATCACCGGCCTGTACGAGACACGGATCGACCTGTCTCA
GCTGGGAGGCGACAAAAGGCCGGCGGCCACGAAAAAGGCCGGCCAGGCAAAAAAGAAAAAGTAAGAATTC
CTAGAGCTCGCTGATCAGCCTCGACTGTGCCTTCTAGTTGCCAGCCATCTGTTGTTTGCCCCTCCCCCGT
GCCTTCCTTGACCCTGGAAGGTGCCACTCCCACTGTCCTTTCCTAATAAAATGAGGAAATTGCATCGCAT
TGTCTGAGTAGGTGTCATTCTATTCTGGGGGGTGGGGTGGGGCAGGACAGCAAGGGGGAGGATTGGGAAG
AGAATAGCAGGCATGCTGGGGAGCGGCCGCAGGAACCCCTAGTGATGGAGTTGGCCACTCCCTCTCTGCG
CGCTCGCTCGCTCACTGAGGCCGGGCGACCAAAGGTCGCCCGACGCCCGGGCTTTGCCCGGGCGGCCTCA
GTGAGCGAGCGAGCGCGCAGCTGCCTGCAGGGGCGCCTGATGCGGTATTTTCTCCTTACGCATCTGTGCG
GTATTTCACACCGCATA
[95 nt withheld, positions 5968-6062]
T
[46 nt withheld, positions 6064-6109]
C
[141 nt withheld, positions 6111-6251]
CCTTTGACGTTGGAGTCCACGTTCTTT
[37 nt withheld, positions 6279-6315]
ACTCTATCTCGGGCTATTCTTTTGATTTATAAGGGATTTTGCCGATTTCGGTCTATTGGTTAAAAAATGA
GCTGATTTAACAAAAATTTAACGCGAATTTTAACAAAATATTAACGTTTACAATTTTATGGTGCACTCTC
AGTACAATCTGCTCTGATGCCGCATAGTTAAGCCAGCCCCGACACCCGCCAACACCCGCTGACGCGCCCT
GACGGGCTTGTCTGCTCCCGGCATCCGCTTACAGACAAGCTGTGACCGTCTCCGGGAGCTGCATGTGTCA
GAGGTTTTCACCGTCATCACCGAAACGCGCGAGACGAAAGGGCCTCGTGATACGCCTATTTTTATAGGTT
AATGTCATGATAATAATGGTTTCTTAGACGTCAGGTGGCACTTTTCGGGGAAATGTGCGCGGAACCCCTA
TTTGTTTATTTTTCTAAATACATTCAAATATGTATCCGCTCATGAGACAATAACCCTGATAAATGCTTCA
ATAATATTGAAAAAGGAAGAGTATGAGTATTCAACATTTCCGTGTCGCCCTTATTCCCTTTTTTGCGGCA
TTTTGCCTTCCTGTTTTTGCTCACCCAGAAACGCTGGTGAAAGTAAAAGATGCTGAAGATCAGTTGGGTG
CACGAGTGGGTTACATCGAACTGGATCTCAACAGCGGTAAGATCCTTGAGAGTTTTCGCCCCGAAGAACG
TTTTCCAATGATGAGCACTTTTAAAGTTCTGCTATGTGGCGCGGTATTATCCCGTATTGACGCCGGGCAA
GAGCAACTCGGTCGCCGCATACACTATTCTCAGAATGACTTGGTTGAGTACTCACCAGTCACAGAAAAGC
ATCTTACGGATGGCATGACAGTAAGAGAATTATGCAGTGCTGCCATAACCATGAGTGATAACACTGCGGC
CAACTTACTTCTGACAACGATCGGAGGACCGAAGGAGCTAACCGCTTTTTTGCACAACATGGGGGATCAT
GTAACTCGCCTTGATCGTTGGGAACCGGAGCTGAATGAAGCCATACCAAACGACGAGCGTGACACCACGA
TGCCTGTAGCAATGGCAACAACGTTGCGCAAACTATTAACTGGCGAACTACTTACTCTAGCTTCCCGGCA
ACAATTAATAGACTGGATGGAGGCGGATAAAGTTGCAGGACCACTTCTGCGCTCGGCCCTTCCGGCTGGC
TGGTTTATTGCTGATAAATCTGGAGCCGGTGAGCGTGGAAGCCGCGGTATCATTGCAGCACTGGGGCCAG
ATGGTAAGCCCTCCCGTATCGTAGTTATCTACACGACGGGGAGTCAGGCAACTATGGATGAACGAAATAG
ACAGATCGCTGAGATAGGTGCCTCACTGATTAAGCATTGGTAACTGTCAGACCAAGTTTACTCATATATA
CTTTAGATTGATTTAAAACTTCATTTTTAATTTAAAAGGATCTAGGTGAAGATCCTTTTTGATAATCTCA
TGACCAAAATCCCTTAACGTGAGTTTTCGTTCCACTGAGCGTCAGACCCCGTAGAAAAGATCAAAGGATC
TTCTTGAGATCCTTTTTTTCTGCGCGTAATCTGCTGCTTGCAAACAAAAAAACCACCGCTACCAGCGGTG
GTTTGTTTGCCGGATCAAGAGCTACCAACTCTTTTTCCGAAGGTAACTGGCTTCAGCAGAGCGCAGATAC
CAAATACTGTTCTTCTAGTGTAGCCGTAGTTAGGCCACCACTTCAAGAACTCTGTAGCACCGCCTACATA
CCTCGCTCTGCTAATCCTGTTACCAGTGGCTGCTGCCAGTGGCGATAAGTCGTGTCTTACCGGGTTGGAC
TCAAGACGATAGTTACCGGATAAGGCGCAGCGGTCGGGCTGAACGGGGGGTTCGTGCACACAGCCCAGCT
TGGAGCGAACGACCTACACCGAACTGAGATACCTACAGCGTGAGCTATGAGAAAGCGCCACGCTTCCCGA
AGGGAGAAAGGCGGACAGGTATCCGGTAAGCGGCAGGGTCGGAACAGGAGAGCGCACGAGGGAGCTTCCA
GGGGGAAACGCCTGGTATCTTTATAGTCCTGTCGGGTTTCGCCACCTCTGACTTGAGCGTCGATTTTTGT
GATGCTCGTCAGGGGGGCGGAGCCTATGGAAAAACGCCAGCAACGCGGCCTTTTTACGGTTCCTGGCCTT
TTGCTGGCCTTTTGCTCACATGT
Features (pLannotate 1.2.2; 18 found; start..end, strand, type, name):
      1..241     +  promoter       U6 promoter: RNA polymerase III promoter for human U6 snRNA
    271..346     +  misc_RNA       gRNA scaffold: guide RNA scaffold for the Streptococcus pyogenes CRISPR/Cas9 system
    353..396     +  misc_RNA       gRNA scaffold (fragment): guide RNA scaffold for the Streptococcus pyogenes CRISPR/Cas9 system
    443..728     +  enhancer       CMV enhancer: human cytomegalovirus immediate early enhancer; contains an 18-bp deletion relative to the standard CMV enhancer
    730..1007    +  promoter       chicken β-actin promoter: No description available
   1008..1235    +  intron         hybrid intron: hybrid between chicken β-actin (CBA) and minute virus of mice (MMV) introns (Gray et al., 2011)
   1373..2974    +  CDS            dCas9(N): N-terminal portion of catalytically inactive Streptococcus pyogenes dCas9 carrying the D10A mutation (Zetsche et al., 2015)
   2975..5473    +  CDS            Cas9(C): C-terminal portion of Streptococcus pyogenes Cas9 (Zetsche et al., 2015)
   5474..5521    +  CDS            nucleoplasmin NLS: bipartite nuclear localization signal from nucleoplasmin
   5555..5666    +  polyA_signal   bGH poly(A) signal: bovine growth hormone polyadenylation signal
   5771..5911    +  repeat_region  AAV2 ITR: inverted terminal repeat of adeno-associated virus serotype 2 inverted
   5916..5967    -  misc_feature   bom (fragment): basis of mobility region from pBR322
   5986..6441    +  rep_origin     f1 ori (sequence partly withheld): f1 bacteriophage origin of replication; arrow indicates direction of (+) strand synthesis
   6442..6491    -  misc_feature   bom (fragment): basis of mobility region from pBR322
   6593..6628    -  CDS            rop (fragment): Rop protein, which maintains plasmids at low copy number; rop
   6723..6827    +  promoter       AmpR promoter: bla
   6828..7688    +  CDS            AmpR: β-lactamase; bla; confers resistance to ampicillin, carbenicillin, and related antibiotics
   7859..8447    +  rep_origin     ori: high-copy-number ColE1/pMB1/pBR322/pUC origin of replication
