[The description below was written by a language model from this plasmid's Addgene catalogue record and pLannotate feature annotations shown in this document.]
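Description:
px330-UFSP2 sgRNA1 is a mammalian expression plasmid built on the pX330-U6-Chimeric_BB-CBh-hSpCas9 backbone, an all-in-one CRISPR/Cas9 vector that delivers both the guide RNA and the nuclease from a single 8.5 kb molecule. It is propagated in E. coli as a high-copy plasmid through a ColE1/pUC-type origin and selected with ampicillin via the β-lactamase gene. An f1 phage origin is also present. No mammalian selection marker or fluorescent reporter appears in the feature table, so the plasmid seems suited to transient transfection.

The payload consists of two expression units. A human U6 RNA polymerase III promoter drives a single guide RNA in which a 20-nt spacer targeting human UFSP2 (the UFM1-specific peptidase 2 gene) is joined to the Streptococcus pyogenes gRNA scaffold; a second partial scaffold fragment is annotated just downstream. The second unit uses the CBh hybrid promoter (CMV enhancer, chicken β-actin promoter and a hybrid CBA/MVM intron) to express S. pyogenes Cas9 carrying a C-terminal nucleoplasmin nuclear localization signal and terminated by the bGH polyadenylation signal. The automated annotation splits the Cas9 coding region into two pieces and labels the N-terminal part as a D10A "dCas9" fragment. This conflicts with the backbone name and the stated knockout purpose, which imply active wild-type Cas9, and probably reflects a nearest-match label rather than a confirmed mutation. A single AAV2 ITR follows the cassette, so the plasmid is not a complete AAV packaging vector.

The stated purpose is knockout of UFSP2 in human cells. The associated publication concerns UFMylation of the ribosomal protein RPL26 and endoplasmic reticulum protein homeostasis.
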