Addgene plasmid #134638: px330-UFSP2 sgRNA1
Purpose: contains sgRNA targeting human UFSP2 for gene knockout
Depositing lab: Yihong Ye. Depositing organization: National Institute of Diabetes & Digestive & Kidney Diseases (NIDDK). Publication: UFMylation of RPL26 links translocation-associated quality control to endoplasmic reticulum protein homeostasis. Wang L, Xu Y, Rogers H, Saidi L, Noguchi CT, Li H, Yewdell JW, Guydosh NR, Ye Y. Cell Res. 2020 Jan;30(1):5-20. doi: 10.1038/s41422-019-0236-6. Epub 2019 Oct 8. PubMed 31595041.
Backbone
  Vector backbone: pX330-U6-Chimeric_BB-CBh-hSpCas9
  Vector type: Mammalian Expression
Growth in bacteria
  Bacterial resistance: Ampicillin, 100 μg/mL
  Growth temperature: 37°C
  Growth strain: NEB Stable
  Copy number: High Copy
Gene/Insert
  Gene/Insert name: UFSP2 sgRNA1
  gRNA/shRNA sequence: AGTGACATAAACACCATTCC
  Species: H. sapiens (human)
  Entrez Gene: UFSP2 (a.k.a. BHD, C4orf20, SEMDDR)
Terms and licenses: Academic/Nonprofit Terms; Industry Terms: Not Available to Industry
How to cite: px330-UFSP2 sgRNA1 was a gift from Yihong Ye (Addgene plasmid # 134638 ; http://n2t.net/addgene:134638 ; RRID:Addgene_134638)
