>Addgene plasmid #134638 | px330-UFSP2 sgRNA1 | depositor partial sequence | sequence record 258823 | UFSP2 sgRNA1
AGTGACATAAACACCATTCC
